>Addgene plasmid #71235 | Reb_207 aka PAS630 | addgene full sequence | sequence record 244352 | Addgene NGS Result
TTGAGATCCTTTTTTTCTGCGCGTAATCTGCTGCTTGCAAACAAAAAAACCACCGCTACCAGCGGTGGTT
TGTTTGCCGGATCAAGAGCTACCAACTCTTTTTCCGAAGGTAACTGGCTTCAGCAGAGCGCAGATACCAA
ATACTGTCCTTCTAGTGTAGCCGTAGTTAGGCCACCACTTCAAGAACTCTGTAGCACCGCCTACATACCT
CGCTCTGCTAATCCTGTTACCAGTGGCTGCTGCCAGTGGCGATAAGTCGTGTCTTACCGGGTTGGACTCA
AGACGATAGTTACCGGATAAGGCGCAGCGGTCGGGCTGAACGGGGGGTTCGTGCACACAGCCCAGCTTGG
AGCGAACGACCTACACCGAACTGAGATACCTACAGCGTGAGCTATGAGAAAGCGCCACGCTTCCCGAAGG
GAGAAAGGCGGACAGGTATCCGGTAAGCGGCAGGGTCGGAACAGGAGAGCGCACGAGGGAGCTTCCAGGG
GGAAACGCCTGGTATCTTTATAGTCCTGTCGGGTTTCGCCACCTCTGACTTGAGCGTCGATTTTTGTGAT
GCTCGTCAGGGGGGCGGAGCCTATGGAAAAACGCCAGCAACGCGGCCTTTTTACGGTTCCTGGCCTTTTG
CTGGCCTTTTGCTCACATGTTCTTTCCTGCGTTATCCCCTGATTCTGTGGATAACCGTATTACCGCCTTT
GAGTGAGCTGATACCGCTCGCCGCAGCCGAACGACCGAGCGCAGCGAGTCAGTGAGCGAGGAAGCGGAAG
AGCGCCTGATGCGGTATTTTCTCCTTACGCATCTGTGCGGTATTTCACACCGCAATGGTGCACTCTCAGT
ACAATCTGCTCTGATGCCGCATAGTTAAGCCAGTATACACTCCGCTATCGCTACGTGACTGGGTCATGGC
TGCGCCCCGACACCCGCCAACACCCGCTGACGCGCCCTGACGGGCTTGTCTGCTCCCGGCATCCGCTTAC
AGACAAGCTGTGACCGTCTCCGGGAGCTGCATGTGTCAGAGGTTTTCACCGTCATCACCGAAACGCGCGA
GGCAGCTGCGGTAAAGCTCATCAGCGTGGTCGTGAAGCGATTCACAGATGTCTGCCTGTTCATCCGCGTC
CAGCTCGTTGAGTTTCTCCAGAAGCGTTAATGTCTGGCTTCTGATAAAGCGGGCCATGTTAAGGGCGGTT
TTTTCCTGTTTGGTCACTGATGCCTCCGTGTAAGGGGGATTTCTGTTCATGGGGGTAATGATACCGATGA
AACGAGAGAGGATGCTCACGATACGGGTTACTGATGATGAACATGCCCGGTTACTGGAACGTTGTGAGGG
TAAACAACTGGCGGTATGGATGCGGCGGGACCAGAGAAAAATCACTCAGGGTCAATGCCAGCGCTTCGTT
AATACAGATGTAGGTGTTCCACAGGGTAGCCAGCAGCATCCTGCGATGCAGATCCGGAACATAATGGTGC
AGGGCGCTGACTTCCGCGTTTCCAGACTTTACGAAACACGGAAACCGAAGACCATTCATGTTGTTGCTCA
GGTCGCAGACGTTTTGCAGCAGCAGTCGCTTCACGTTCGCTCGCGTATCGGTGATTCATTCTGCTAACCA
GTAAGGCAACCCCGCCAGCCTAGCCGGGTCCTCAACGACAGGAGCACGATCATGCGCACCCGTGGGGCCG
CCATGCCGGCGATAATGGCCTGCTTCTCGCCGAAACGTTTGGTGGCGGGACCAGTGACGAAGGCTTGAGC
GAGGGCGTGCAAGATTCCGAATACCGCAAGCGACAGGCCGATCATCGTCGCGCTCCAGCGAAAGCGGTCC
TCGCCGAAAATGACCCAGAGCGCTGCCGGCACCTGTCCTACGAGTTGCATGATAAAGAAGACAGTCATAA
GTGCGGCGACGATAGTCATGCCCCGCGCCCACCGGAAGGAGCTGACTGGGTTGAAGGCTCTCAAGGGCAT
CGGTCGAGATCCCGGTGCCTAATGAGTGAGCTAACTTACATTAATTGCGTTGCGCTCACTGCCCGCTTTC
CAGTCGGGAAACCTGTCGTGCCAGCTGCATTAATGAATCGGCCAACGCGCGGGGAGAGGCGGTTTGCGTA
TTGGGCGCCAGGGTGGTTTTTCTTTTCACCAGTGAGACGGGCAACAGCTGATTGCCCTTCACCGCCTGGC
CCTGAGAGAGTTGCAGCAAGCGGTCCACGCTGGTTTGCCCCAGCAGGCGAAAATCCTGTTTGATGGTGGT
TAACGGCGGGATATAACATGAGCTGTCTTCGGTATCGTCGTATCCCACTACCGAGATATCCGCACCAACG
CGCAGCCCGGACTCGGTAATGGCGCGCATTGCGCCCAGCGCCATCTGATCGTTGGCAACCAGCATCGCAG
TGGGAACGATGCCCTCATTCAGCATTTGCATGGTTTGTTGAAAACCGGACATGGCACTCCAGTCGCCTTC
CCGTTCCGCTATCGGCTGAATTTGATTGCGAGTGAGATATTTATGCCAGCCAGCCAGACGCAGACGCGCC
GAGACAGAACTTAATGGGCCCGCTAACAGCGCGATTTGCTGGTGACCCAATGCGACCAGATGCTCCACGC
CCAGTCGCGTACCGTCTTCATGGGAGAAAATAATACTGTTGATGGGTGTCTGGTCAGAGACATCAAGAAA
TAACGCCGGAACATTAGTGCAGGCAGCTTCCACAGCAATGGCATCCTGGTCATCCAGCGGATAGTTAATG
ATCAGCCCACTGACGCGTTGCGCGAGAAGATTGTGCACCGCCGCTTTACAGGCTTCGACGCCGCTTCGTT
CTACCACCACCACCACCACGCTGGCACCCAGTTGATCGGCGCGAGATTTAATCGCCGCGACAATTTGCGA
CGGCGCGTGCAGGGCCAGACTGGAGGTGGCAACGCCAATCAGCAACGACTGTTTGCCCGCCAGTTGTTGT
GCCACGCGGTTGGGAATGTAATTCAGCTCCGCCATCGCCGCTTCCACTTTTTCCCGCGTTTTCGCAGAAA
CGTGGCTGGCCTGGTTCACCACGCGGGAAACGGTCTGATAAGAGACACCGGCATACTCTGCGACATCGTA
TAACGTTACTGGTTTCACATTCACCACCCTGAATTGACTCTCTTCCGGGCGCTATCATGCCATACCGCGA
AAGGTTTTGCGCCATTCGATGGTGTCCGGGATCTCGACGCTCTCCCTTATGCGACTCCTGCATTAGGAAG
CAGCCCAGTAGTAGGTTGAGGCCGTTGAGCACCGCCGCCGCAAGGAATGGTGCATGCAAGGAGATGGCGC
CCAACAGTCCCCCGGCCACGGGGCCTGCCACCATACCCACGCCGAAACAAGCGCTCATGAGCCCGAAGTG
GCGAGCCCGATCTTCCCCATCGGTGATGTCGGCGATATAGGCGCCAGCAACCGCACCTGTGGCGCCGGTG
ATGCCGGCCACGATGCGTCCGGCGTAGAGGATCGAGATCTCGATCCCGCGAAATTAATACGACTCACTAT
AGGGGAATTGTGAGCGGATAACAATTCCCCTCTAGAGAATCAGTACACACTTTAAATTAATTCAAAACAA
GGAGCTCAAAATGGCGACTACTACTTCTACTGCTGATGTAGGCAACACAACTGACATCGTAAATAGCCAA
ATTACTGATTCAGTAACACAAACTAACACAATGGTTCTTGGTTCTACTCCAGCACAAATCATGACAAATT
TAATGCAAATGAGCGCACAAGCTAATGCTTTAGCAATGCAAAATGCTGTTGTTGGTCAAAAACAAACAAA
TATGCTATCAGATGCAGCAACCACTCAAGGCTTATCTATTATGTATACGCTTTCAGCTGCTCCGGATGGT
CAAGCAGTCAGTACTGTTGACAATTCAACTGACATGGCTGGACTGATTGATGCGCTTGGCGTTGATAAAG
CATAAGTATTAAAAATAGATTATTTATAAAACACCGTAAGATAAAATCTTACGATTTAAAACCCAGACAA
AGTAAGGAATAAAAAATGAGTAATGTAAATTCACAAATTACAGATTCAGTAACACAAACAAACACTAAAA
TATTAGGTGAAATGCCTGCGTTTACCACTGGAAGCTTAATGCAAATGGCAACACAAGCTGCTGGCTTATC
TATACAAAACTCTGTAACCAATCAGCAACAATCTAATATGCTTCATCAGGCATCAACCACTCAAGGTATG
AGTATTCTATATTCTGTTGACACGGCAGCTAATGCTCAAGCCATTGGTTCAGTGAACCGTTCTAATGACA
CAAGCCGTTTAACTGATGCCCTTGCTGTTATTAAAGCCGCTAAAAATGGTTAATGCTTATTTCGATATGC
TAAAATAATGCCAATCAGATAAATTGGCTAAATTAAAGTATGATAAGCGAAATAAAATCATTTAAAGTAG
ATAAAAATCATCAGAGACGGTTAATTGTTCTCGTGGGGGAAGAAAGCTGGGGTTAGGAAGTATACGTTGA
TTTGTATTATTGAGTTTCTCCTCAACGCATAACGTATTACTTCCTGACCCAACGCTATCGTTTTCCTTAT
TTTATTTTTTTATTTTGCTTTTTGATATCAATCCATTTTAACTAGAGCTTCAAACTATGGCAGATAATGC
AATAACACCCAATCTTTATGTGAATCCACAAGTGACCGATTCTGTCACTTCAAATATGATGAATGTTATA
GGTATGGCACCAGCTCAAGCAATGGGTGTGCTGTATCAAGGCGTTGCTTCAACCGCTAATTTAGCTATTC
AAAATGCTCAATCAAGCTCTCAACAGTTAAATCAAATCGGTCAAGCCGTCACTTCTGTTGCCTGTGAACG
TATTATGAAAATGATGGGATAATCTTGTAAATGGCGGATATAGAACATTTCTCAGAAGATATCAATCAAC
GGATGATGGATCCTAAAAATAATGTCGCCTCTCAAGGTGCTTATGATATTGTTTCAATGGCTGCCGCTAG
CGCTGTGCAAAATGAACTGGCTATGCATTCTGGCTTTGAAACAACATCAAATACGGTGCTAGCACTTGCT
ATGCAAAAAATGGCTGAAGCTGCCGCAATCGACAACGAACCTCAAATTAAAATATGGGAAGGAATCATGA
AATCCATTAGCAGTAATCGAGATGCTGAAGTGGCTAATCTCAGTAAATTTAATGAGATGACACAAAACTT
AGTGAAAAACTTTCCACGAGGCTAAAGGAGGTAAAAAATGGTTAGTAAAGGAGAAGAAAATAACATGGCA
ATCATTAAGGAGTTCATGAGATTCAAAGTTCACATGGAAGGTTCTGTAAATGGACATGAATTTGAAATAG
AAGGTGAAGGAGAAGGAAGGCCTTATGAAGGAACCCAAACCGCGAAGCTAAAAGTTACTAAGGGTGGCCC
ATTACCATTTGCATGGGATATCCTTAGCCCTCAATTCATGTATGGGTCAAAGGCTTATGTCAAGCACCCC
GCCGACATTCCAGACTATCTAAAGTTATCTTTTCCCGAAGGGTTTAAGTGGGAGCGTGTGATGAACTTCG
AAGACGGTGGCGTGGTAACAGTGACTCAGGATTCGTCCCTGCAAGATGGTGAATTTATCTACAAAGTCAA
ATTAAGAGGAACTAACTTTCCATCTGACGGCCCGGTTATGCAAAAAAAGACAATGGGCTGGGAGGCCTCC
TCAGAACGAATGTACCCTGAAGATGGTGCCTTGAAGGGTGAGATTAAACAAAGATTGAAATTGAAAGATG
GTGGACATTATGACGCTGAGGTTAAAACGACATACAAAGCTAAGAAACCTGTCCAGCTCCCAGGTGCTTA
CAATGTAAATATAAAACTTGATATTACATCACATAATGAAGATTATACGATAGTTGAACAATACGAAAGG
GCTGAGGGGAGACATAGTACTGGTGGCATGGATGAACTATACAAAGGTTCTGGTACAGCGTAACTCGAGT
CACACAGGACTACTAGATGGTTAGTAAGGGTGAGGAAGACAATATGGCAAGCCTGCCGGCAACGCACGAA
CTGCATATCTTTGGTTCAATCAACGGCGTGGACTTTGACATGGTCGGCCAGGGGACTGGTAACCCGAACG
ATGGATACGAGGAACTGAACTTAAAATCGACAAAAGGAGATCTGCAATTCTCGCCATGGATTCTCGTACC
GCATATTGGGTACGGCTTTCACCAGTATTTGCCGTATCCAGATGGCATGAGTCCGTTTCAAGCCGCTATG
GTCGATGGTAGCGGCTATCAGGTGCATCGCACTATGCAGTTTGAAGACGGCGCCAGTTTGACAGTCAATT
ACCGTTACACTTATGAAGGCTCTCATATTAAAGGTGAGGCGCAAGTTAAGGGTACCGGGTTTCCCGCCGA
CGGTCCCGTAATGACTAATAGCTTAACCGCGGCTGATTGGTGCCGTAGCAAAAAAACCTACCCGAACGAC
AAAACCATCATTTCCACGTTTAAATGGAGCTATACTACAGGTAACGGGAAGCGCTATCGCTCAACGGCGC
GCACTACATACACGTTCGCGAAACCGATGGCCGCGAATTACCTCAAAAACCAGCCGATGTATGTATTTCG
TAAAACCGAGCTGAAACATAGCAAGACAGAACTGAACTTTAAAGAGTGGCAGAAAGCATTCACAGACGTC
ATGGGAATGGATGAACTTTACAAGTCAGGCCAAGGATCCGGCATGAGTAATGTAAATTCACAAATTACAG
ATTCAGTAACACAAACAAACACTAAAATATTAGGTGAAATGCCTGCGTTTACCACTGGAAGCTTAATGCA
AATGGCAACACAAGCTGCTGGCTTATCTATACAAAACTCTGTAACCAATCAGCAACAATCTAATATGCTT
CATCAGGCATCAACCACTCAAGGTATGAGTATTCTATATTCTGTTGACACGGCAGCTAATGCTCAAGCCA
TTGGTTCAGTGAACCGTTCTAATGACACAAGCCGTTTAACTGATGCCCTTGCTGTTATTAAAGCCGCTAA
AAATGGTTAACACCACCACCACCACCACCACTGAGATCCGGCTGCTAACAAAGCCCGAAAGGAAGCTGAG
TTGGCTGCTGCCACCGCTGAGCAATAACTAGCATAACCCCTTGGGGCCTCTAAACGGGTCTTGAGGGGTT
TTTTGCTGAAAGGAGGAACTATATCCGGATTGGCGAATGGG
[124 nt withheld, positions 7182-7305]
C
[91 nt withheld, positions 7307-7397]
A
[49 nt withheld, positions 7399-7447]
CCTTTGACGTTGGAGTCCACGTTCTTT
[37 nt withheld, positions 7475-7511]
ACCCTATCTCGGTCTATTCTTTTGATTTATAAGGGATTTTGCCGATTTCGGCCTATTGGTTAAAAAATGA
GCTGATTTAACAAAAATTTAACGCGAATTTTAACAAAATATTAACGCTTACAATTTAGGTGGCACTTTTC
GGGGAAATGTGCGCGGAACCCCTATTTGTTTATTTTTCTAAATACATTCAAATATGTATCCGCTCATGAA
TTAATTCTTAGAAAAACTCATCGAGCATCAAATGAAACTGCAATTTATTCATATCAGGATTATCAATACC
ATATTTTTGAAAAAGCCGTTTCTGTAATGAAGGAGAAAACTCACCGAGGCAGTTCCATAGGATGGCAAGA
TCCTGGTATCGGTCTGCGATTCCGACTCGTCCAACATCAATACAACCTATTAATTTCCCCTCGTCAAAAA
TAAGGTTATCAAGTGAGAAATCACCATGAGTGACGACTGAATCCGGTGAGAATGGCAAAAGTTTATGCAT
TTCTTTCCAGACTTGTTCAACAGGCCAGCCATTACGCTCGTCATCAAAATCACTCGCATCAACCAAACCG
TTATTCATTCGTGATTGCGCCTGAGCGAGACGAAATACGCGATCGCTGTTAAAAGGACAATTACAAACAG
GAATCGAATGCAACCGGCGCAGGAACACTGCCAGCGCATCAACAATATTTTCACCTGAATCAGGATATTC
TTCTAATACCTGGAATGCTGTTTTCCCGGGGATCGCAGTGGTGAGTAACCATGCATCATCAGGAGTACGG
ATAAAATGCTTGATGGTCGGAAGAGGCATAAATTCCGTCAGCCAGTTTAGTCTGACCATCTCATCTGTAA
CATCATTGGCAACGCTACCTTTGCCATGTTTCAGAAACAACTCTGGCGCATCGGGCTTCCCATACAATCG
ATAGATTGTCGCACCTGATTGCCCGACATTATCGCGAGCCCATTTATACCCATATAAATCAGCATCCATG
TTGGAATTTAATCGCGGCCTAGAGCAAGACGTTTCCCGTTGAATATGGCTCATAACACCCCTTGTATTAC
TGTTTATGTAAGCAGACAGTTTTATTGTTCATGACCAAAATCCCTTAACGTGAGTTTTCGTTCCACTGAG
CGTCAGACCCCGTAGAAAAGATCAAAGGATCTTC
Features (pLannotate 1.2.2; 19 found; start..end, strand, type, name):
      1..589     +  rep_origin     ori: high-copy-number ColE1/pMB1/pBR322/pUC origin of replication
    775..914     -  misc_feature   bom: basis of mobility region from pBR322
   1016..1207    -  CDS            rop: Rop protein, which maintains plasmids at low copy number; rop
   1224..1604    +  CDS            YPB1_ECOLX: Protein predicted: Swiss-Prot protein existence level 4. From Escherichia coli.
   1676..1967    -  CDS            TcR (fragment): tetracycline efflux protein; tet; confers resistance to tetracycline
   1982..2003    -  protein_bind   CAP binding site: CAP binding activates transcription in the presence of cAMP. E. coli catabolite activator protein
   2016..3098    -  CDS            lacI: lac repressor; lacI; The lac repressor binds to the lac operator to inhibit transcription in E. coli. This inhibition can be relieved by adding lactose or isopropyl-β-D-thiogalactopyranoside (IPTG).
   3099..3176    -  promoter       lacI promoter: lacI
   3184..3463    -  CDS            TcR (fragment): tetracycline efflux protein; tet; confers resistance to tetracycline
   3485..3503    +  promoter       T7 promoter: promoter for bacteriophage T7 RNA polymerase
   3504..3528    +  protein_bind   lac operator: The lac repressor binds to the lac operator to inhibit transcription in E. coli. This inhibition can be relieved by adding lactose or isopropyl-β-D-thiogalactopyranoside (IPTG). lac repressor encoded by lacI
   5218..5925    +  CDS            mCherry: mCherry is a basic (constitutively fluorescent) red fluorescent protein published in 2004, derived from Discosoma sp.. It is reported to be a very rapidly-maturing monomer with low acid sensitivity.
   5967..6674    +  CDS            mNeonGreen: mNeonGreen is a basic (constitutively fluorescent) green/yellow fluorescent protein published in 2013, derived from Branchiostoma lanceolatum. It is reported to be a very rapidly-maturing monomer with moderate acid sensitivity.
   7011..7031    +  CDS            9xHis (fragment): 9xHis affinity tag
   7041..7090    +  CDS            SET1 (fragment): solubility-enhancement tag derived from T7 phage gene 10B
   7098..7145    +  terminator     T7 terminator: transcription terminator for bacteriophage T7 RNA polymerase
   7182..7610    +  rep_origin     f1 ori (sequence partly withheld): f1 bacteriophage origin of replication; arrow indicates direction of (+) strand synthesis
   7663..7720    +  promoter       AmpR promoter (fragment): bla
   7729..8544    -  CDS            KanR: aminoglycoside phosphotransferase; aph(3')-Ia; confers resistance to kanamycin in bacteria or G418 (Geneticin®) in eukaryotes
