[The description below was written by a language model from this plasmid's Addgene catalogue record and pLannotate feature annotations shown in this document.]
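Description:
Reb_207 (also called PAS630) is a bacterial expression plasmid built on the pETM11 backbone, with a sequenced length of about 8.7 kb. It replicates in E. coli through a ColE1/pMB1-type origin accompanied by the bom mobility region and the rop gene, which moderates copy number (the catalogue lists copy number as unknown). Selection is by kanamycin via an aph(3')-Ia cassette. An f1 origin is also present, along with short residual fragments of the tetracycline resistance gene that are backbone remnants rather than functional markers.

The payload is the Reb locus, which encodes the proteins that assemble into R bodies (refractile bodies), coiled protein ribbons that extend in a piston-like manner. The associated publication concerns using this behaviour to rupture membranes and release encapsulated cargo. The insert is recorded as roughly 3.7 kb and sits downstream of a T7 promoter and lac operator, with a plasmid-borne lacI gene providing repression. Expression is therefore IPTG-inducible in hosts that supply T7 RNA polymerase, and it ends at a T7 terminator. According to the record, this plasmid is identical to Reb_206 except for an S88P substitution in RebA. It also carries a second copy of RebB fused to mNeonGreen, plus a soluble mCherry. The feature table annotates the mCherry and mNeonGreen coding sequences within the T7 transcription unit, but the reb genes themselves are not annotated, so their order and boundaries cannot be read from it. Fragmentary His-tag and solubility-tag matches near the terminator appear to be vector remnants.

The two reporters would presumably mark the R body structure in green and provide a free red cytoplasmic signal. The record does not state the phenotypic effect of the S88P mutation.
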