Addgene plasmid #71235: Reb_207 aka PAS630
Purpose: Reb_206 with RebA(S88P)
Depositing lab: Pamela Silver. Depositing organization: Harvard Medical School. Publication: A Tunable Protein Piston That Breaks Membranes to Release Encapsulated Cargo. Polka JK, Silver PA. ACS Synth Biol. 2016 Feb 3. 10.1021/acssynbio.5b00237 PubMed 26814170.
Backbone
  Vector backbone: pETM11
  Vector type: Bacterial Expression
Growth in bacteria
  Bacterial resistance: Kanamycin, 50 μg/mL
  Growth temperature: 37°C
  Growth strain: DH5alpha
  Copy number: Unknown
Gene/Insert
  Gene/Insert name: Reb locus (alt names: R body; Refractile bodies)
  Insert size (bp): 3709
  Mutation: RebA(S88P)
  GenBank ID: NC_005915.1
  Tag / fusion protein: mNeonGreen to second copy RebB, soluble mCherry also downstream
Terms and licenses: Academic/Nonprofit Terms; Industry Terms: Not Available to Industry
How to cite: Reb_207 aka PAS630 was a gift from Pamela Silver (Addgene plasmid # 71235 ; http://n2t.net/addgene:71235 ; RRID:Addgene_71235)
