>Addgene plasmid #71235 | Reb_207 aka PAS630 | depositor partial sequence | sequence record 249122 | insert
AGAGAATCAGTACACACTTTAAATTAATTCAAAACAAGGAGCTCAAAATGGCGACTACTACTTCTACTGC
TGATGTAGGCAACACAACTGACATCGTAAATAGCCAAATTACTGATTCAGTAACACAAACTAACACAATG
GTTCTTGGTTCTACTCCAGCACAAATCATGACAAATTTAATGCAAATGAGCGCACAAGCTAATGCTTTAG
CAATGCAAAATGCTGTTGTTGGTCAAAAACAAACAAATATGCTATCAGATGCAGCAACCACTCAAGGCTT
ATCTATTATGTATACGCTTTCAGCTGCTCCGGATGGTCAAGCAGTCAGTACTGTTGACAATTCAACTGAC
ATGGCTGGACTGATTGATGCGCTTGGCGTTGATAAAGCATAAGTATTAAAAATAGATTATTTATAAAACA
CCGTAAGATAAAATCTTACGATTTAAAACCCAGACAAAGTAAGGAATAAAAAATGAGTAATGTAAATTCA
CAAATTACAGATTCAGTAACACAAACAAACACTAAAATATTAGGTGAAATGCCTGCGTTTACCACTGGAA
GCTTAATGCAAATGGCAACACAAGCTGCTGGCTTATCTATACAAAACTCTGTAACCAATCAGCAACAATC
TAATATGCTTCATCAGGCATCAACCACTCAAGGTATGAGTATTCTATATTCTGTTGACACGGCAGCTAAT
GCTCAAGCCATTGGTTCAGTGAACCGTTCTAATGACACAAGCCGTTTAACTGATGCCCTTGCTGTTATTA
AAGCCGCTAAAAATGGTTAATGCTTATTTCGATATGCTAAAATAATGCCAATCAGATAAATTGGCTAAAT
TAAAGTATGATAAGCGAAATAAAATCATTTAAAGTAGATAAAAATCATCAGAGACGGTTAATTGTTCTCG
TGGGGGAAGAAAGCTGGGGTTAGGAAGTATACGTTGATTTGTATTATTGAGTTTCTCCTCAACGCATAAC
GTATTACTTCCTGACCCAACGCTATCGTTTTCCTTATTTTATTTTTTTATTTTGCTTTTTGATATCAATC
CATTTTAACTAGAGCTTCAAACTATGGCAGATAATGCAATAACACCCAATCTTTATGTGAATCCACAAGT
GACCGATTCTGTCACTTCAAATATGATGAATGTTATAGGTATGGCACCAGCTCAAGCAATGGGTGTGCTG
TATCAAGGCGTTGCTTCAACCGCTAATTTAGCTATTCAAAATGCTCAATCAAGCTCTCAACAGTTAAATC
AAATCGGTCAAGCCGTCACTTCTGTTGCCTGTGAACGTATTATGAAAATGATGGGATAATCTTGTAAATG
GCGGATATAGAACATTTCTCAGAAGATATCAATCAACGGATGATGGATCCTAAAAATAATGTCGCCTCTC
AAGGTGCTTATGATATTGTTTCAATGGCTGCCGCTAGCGCTGTGCAAAATGAACTGGCTATGCATTCTGG
CTTTGAAACAACATCAAATACGGTGCTAGCACTTGCTATGCAAAAAATGGCTGAAGCTGCCGCAATCGAC
AACGAACCTCAAATTAAAATATGGGAAGGAATCATGAAATCCATTAGCAGTAATCGAGATGCTGAAGTGG
CTAATCTCAGTAAATTTAATGAGATGACACAAAACTTAGTGAAAAACTTTCCACGAGGCTAAAGGAGGTA
AAAAATGGTTAGTAAAGGAGAAGAAAATAACATGGCAATCATTAAGGAGTTCATGAGATTCAAAGTTCAC
ATGGAAGGTTCTGTAAATGGACATGAATTTGAAATAGAAGGTGAAGGAGAAGGAAGGCCTTATGAAGGAA
CCCAAACCGCGAAGCTAAAAGTTACTAAGGGTGGCCCATTACCATTTGCATGGGATATCCTTAGCCCTCA
ATTCATGTATGGGTCAAAGGCTTATGTCAAGCACCCCGCCGACATTCCAGACTATCTAAAGTTATCTTTT
CCCGAAGGGTTTAAGTGGGAGCGTGTGATGAACTTCGAAGACGGTGGCGTGGTAACAGTGACTCAGGATT
CGTCCCTGCAAGATGGTGAATTTATCTACAAAGTCAAATTAAGAGGAACTAACTTTCCATCTGACGGCCC
GGTTATGCAAAAAAAGACAATGGGCTGGGAGGCCTCCTCAGAACGAATGTACCCTGAAGATGGTGCCTTG
AAGGGTGAGATTAAACAAAGATTGAAATTGAAAGATGGTGGACATTATGACGCTGAGGTTAAAACGACAT
ACAAAGCTAAGAAACCTGTCCAGCTCCCAGGTGCTTACAATGTAAATATAAAACTTGATATTACATCACA
TAATGAAGATTATACGATAGTTGAACAATACGAAAGGGCTGAGGGGAGACATAGTACTGGTGGCATGGAT
GAACTATACAAAGGTTCTGGTACAGCGTAACTCGAGTCACACAGGACTACTAGATGGTTAGTAAGGGTGA
GGAAGACAATATGGCAAGCCTGCCGGCAACGCACGAACTGCATATCTTTGGTTCAATCAACGGCGTGGAC
TTTGACATGGTCGGCCAGGGGACTGGTAACCCGAACGATGGATACGAGGAACTGAACTTAAAATCGACAA
AAGGAGATCTGCAATTCTCGCCATGGATTCTCGTACCGCATATTGGGTACGGCTTTCACCAGTATTTGCC
GTATCCAGATGGCATGAGTCCGTTTCAAGCCGCTATGGTCGATGGTAGCGGCTATCAGGTGCATCGCACT
ATGCAGTTTGAAGACGGCGCCAGTTTGACAGTCAATTACCGTTACACTTATGAAGGCTCTCATATTAAAG
GTGAGGCGCAAGTTAAGGGTACCGGGTTTCCCGCCGACGGTCCCGTAATGACTAATAGCTTAACCGCGGC
TGATTGGTGCCGTAGCAAAAAAACCTACCCGAACGACAAAACCATCATTTCCACGTTTAAATGGAGCTAT
ACTACAGGTAACGGGAAGCGCTATCGCTCAACGGCGCGCACTACATACACGTTCGCGAAACCGATGGCCG
CGAATTACCTCAAAAACCAGCCGATGTATGTATTTCGTAAAACCGAGCTGAAACATAGCAAGACAGAACT
GAACTTTAAAGAGTGGCAGAAAGCATTCACAGACGTCATGGGAATGGATGAACTTTACAAGTCAGGCCAA
GGATCCGGCATGAGTAATGTAAATTCACAAATTACAGATTCAGTAACACAAACAAACACTAAAATATTAG
GTGAAATGCCTGCGTTTACCACTGGAAGCTTAATGCAAATGGCAACACAAGCTGCTGGCTTATCTATACA
AAACTCTGTAACCAATCAGCAACAATCTAATATGCTTCATCAGGCATCAACCACTCAAGGTATGAGTATT
CTATATTCTGTTGACACGGCAGCTAATGCTCAAGCCATTGGTTCAGTGAACCGTTCTAATGACACAAGCC
GTTTAACTGATGCCCTTGCTGTTATTAAAGCCGCTAAAAATGGTTAACACCACCACCACCACCACCACTG
AGATCCGGCTGCTAACAAAGCCCGAAAGGAAGCTGAGTTGGCTGCTGCCACCGCTGAGCAATAACTAGCA
TAACCCCTTGGGGCCTCTAAACGGGTCTTGAGGGGTTTTTTGCTGAAAGGAGGAACTATATCCGGAT
